Addgene plasmid #18702: pEZYmyc
Purpose: (Empty Backbone) pCMV/myc/cyto converted Gateway Destination vector for expressing C-terminal myc tagged fustion proteins in mammalian cells
Depositing lab: Yu-Zhu Zhang. Depositing organization: Illinois Institute of Technology. Publication: An in vitro recombination method to convert restriction- and ligation-independent expression vectors. Guo F, Chiang MY, Wang Y, Zhang YZ. Biotechnol J. 2008 Mar . 3(3):370-7. 10.1002/biot.200700170 PubMed 18064608.
Backbone
  Vector backbone: pCMV/myc/cyto
  Backbone manufacturer: Invitrogen
  Backbone size (bp): 7150
  Modifications to backbone: Gateway cassette was inserted into original vector to create the pEZYmyc Gateway Destination vector
  Vector type: Mammalian Expression
  Selectable markers: Neomycin (select with G418)
Growth in bacteria
  Bacterial resistance: Chloramphenicol and Ampicillin, 25 & 100 μg/mL
  Growth temperature: 30°C
  Growth strain: ccdB Survival
  Copy number: Unknown
Gene/Insert
  Gene/Insert name: None
  Promoter: CMV
  Tag / fusion protein: Myc (C terminal on backbone)
  Cloning method: Restriction Enzyme; 5′ cloning site NcoI (not destroyed); 3′ cloning site XhoI (not destroyed)
  Sequencing primers: 5′ CMV-F; 3′ BGH-rev
Terms and licenses: Academic/Nonprofit Terms; Industry Terms: Not Available to Industry
Depositor comments: pCMV/myc/cyto Gateway-compatible Destination vector. Combine with an Entry clone containing your gene of interest with the Gateway LR reaction to generate an expression clone containing a C-terminal myc tag.
How to cite: pEZYmyc was a gift from Yu-Zhu Zhang (Addgene plasmid # 18702)
