[The description below was written by a language model from this plasmid's Addgene catalogue record and pLannotate feature annotations shown in this document.]
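Description:
pEZYmyc is an empty Gateway Destination vector for mammalian expression, made by inserting a Gateway cassette into the commercial pCMV/myc/cyto backbone; the full construct is about 7.15 kb. It carries no gene of interest. Instead, the human CMV immediate-early enhancer and promoter drive transcription into a cassette flanked by attR1 and attR2, followed by the bovine growth hormone polyadenylation signal. The cassette holds the ccdB toxin gene (with an adjacent partial ccdA fragment) and a chloramphenicol acetyltransferase gene under its own cat promoter, both oriented opposite to the CMV promoter. In an LR recombination with an Entry clone, the attR-flanked cassette is exchanged for the gene of interest, and loss of ccdB provides negative selection against unrecombined vector in standard E. coli strains. The catalogue states that the resulting expression clone encodes a C-terminal myc-tagged fusion protein, the tag being supplied by the backbone; the myc epitope itself is not called out in the feature table.

In bacteria, the plasmid replicates from a high-copy ColE1/pUC-type origin and is selected with ampicillin (bla) plus chloramphenicol. Because it carries ccdB, the unrecombined vector must be maintained in a ccdB-tolerant strain. An f1 origin is also present, which allows single-stranded DNA production. For mammalian cells, an SV40 early promoter drives a neomycin phosphotransferase gene terminated by the SV40 poly(A) signal, enabling G418 selection of stable transfectants. A short ble fragment after the neomycin gene and a dpnD fragment within the cassette appear to be annotation remnants rather than functional elements. The vector is typically used to move open reading frames from Entry clones into a CMV-driven, myc-tagged mammalian expression context without restriction-ligation cloning.
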