Features (pLannotate 1.2.2; 19 found; start..end, strand, type, name):
     12..388     +  enhancer       CMV enhancer: human cytomegalovirus immediate early enhancer
    390..593     +  promoter       CMV promoter: human cytomegalovirus (CMV) immediate early promoter
    649..773     +  protein_bind   attR1: mutant version of attR; recombination site for the Gateway® LR reaction LR Clonase™
   1009..1161    -  CDS            dpnD (fragment): DPND_STRPN - Protein predicted: Swiss-Prot protein existence level 4. From Streptococcus pneumoniae serotype 4 (strain ATCC BAA-334 / TIGR4).
   1205..1507    -  CDS            ccdB: CCDB_ECOLI - Also known as G, letB, letD. Experimental evidence at protein level: Swiss-Prot protein existence level 1. Toxic component of a type II toxin-antitoxin (TA) system, functioning in plasmid maintainence. Responsible for the post- segregational killing (PSK) of plasmid-free cells, also referred to as a plasmid addiction system. Half-life of over 2 hours. Cell killing by CcdB is accompanied by filamentation, defects in chromosome and plasmid segregation, defects in cell division, formation of anucleate cells, decreased DNA synthesis and plasmid loss. Interferes with the activity of DN
   1512..1670    -  CDS            ccdA (fragment): CCDA_ECO57 - Also known as H, letA. Experimental evidence at protein level: Swiss-Prot protein existence level 1. Antitoxin component of a type II toxin-antitoxin (TA) system which inhibits the post-segregational killing (PSK) of plasmid-free cells, also referred to as a plasmid addiction system. Binds to and blocks the activity of CcdB; will also remove bound CcdB protein from the CcdB-GyrA complex by forming a CcdA-CcdB complex, a process termed rejuvenation. Functions as a transcriptional corepressor for the ccdAB operon, repression also requires CcdB (By similarity). From Escherichia coli
   1852..2511    -  CDS            CmR: chloramphenicol acetyltransferase; cat; confers resistance to chloramphenicol
   2512..2614    -  promoter       cat promoter: promoter of the E. coli cat gene encoding chloramphenicol acetyltransferase
   2792..2916    -  protein_bind   attR2: mutant version of attR; recombination site for the Gateway® LR reaction LR Clonase™
   3013..3220    +  polyA_signal   bGH poly(A) signal: bovine growth hormone polyadenylation signal
   3241..3262    +  promoter       SV40 promoter (fragment): SV40 enhancer and early promoter
   3283..3711    +  rep_origin     f1 ori (sequence partly withheld): f1 bacteriophage origin of replication; arrow indicates direction of (+) strand synthesis
   3725..4054    +  promoter       SV40 promoter: SV40 enhancer and early promoter
   4084..4874    +  CDS            NeoR/KanR (fragment): aminoglycoside phosphotransferase from Tn5; aph(3')-II (or nptII); confers resistance to neomycin, kanamycin, and G418 (Geneticin®)
   4895..5053    +  CDS            ble (fragment): BLE_KLEPN - Experimental evidence at protein level: Swiss-Prot protein existence level 1. Binding protein with a strong affinity to the bleomycin family of antibiotics. Binds to CL990; an antimitotic-antibiotic compound. From Klebsiella pneumoniae.
   5048..5169    +  polyA_signal   SV40 poly(A) signal: SV40 polyadenylation signal
   5373..5961    -  rep_origin     ori: high-copy-number ColE1/pMB1/pBR322/pUC origin of replication
   6132..6992    -  CDS            AmpR: β-lactamase; bla; confers resistance to ampicillin, carbenicillin, and related antibiotics
   6993..7097    -  promoter       AmpR promoter: bla
>Addgene plasmid #18702 | pEZYmyc | depositor full sequence | sequence record 8830 | Author sequence
GTACCGAATTCACATTGATTATTGAGTAGTTATTAATAGTAATCAATTACGGGGTCATTAGTTCATAGCC
CATATATGGAGTTCCGCGTTACATAACTTACGGTAAATGGCCCGCCTGGCTGACCGCCCAACGACCCCCG
CCCATTGACGTCAATAATGACGTATGTTCCCATAGTAACGCCAATAGGGACTTTCCATTGACGTCAATGG
GTGGAGTATTTACGGTAAACTGCCCACTTGGCAGTACATCAAGTGTATCATATGCCAAGTACGCCCCCTA
TTGACGTCAATGACGGTAAATGGCCCGCCTGGCATTATGCCCAGTACATGACCTTATGGGACTTTCCTAC
TTGGCAGTACATCTACGGTTAGTCATCGCTATTACCATAGTGATGCGGTTTTGGCAGTACATCAATGGGC
GTGGATAGCGGTTTGACTCACGGGGATTTCCAAGTCTCCACCCCATTGACGTCAATGGGAGTTTGTTTTG
GCACCAAAATCAACGGGACTTTCCAAAATGTCGTAACAACTCCGCCCCATTGACGCAAATGGGCGGTAGG
CGTGTACGGTGGGAGGTCTATATAAGCAGAGCTTTCTGGCTAACTAGAGAACCCGTGGCCACCATGGGCG
GCCGCTGAATTCATTAATACAAGTTTGTACAAAAAAGCTGAACGAGAAACGTAAAATGATATAAATATCA
ATATATTAAATTAGATTTTGCATAAAAAACAGACTACATAATACTGTAAAACACAACATATCCAGTCACT
ATGAATCAACTACTTAGATGGTATTAGTGACCTGTAGTCGACCGACAGCCTTCCAAATGTTCTTCGGGTG
ATGCTGCCAACTTAGTCGACCGACAGCCTTCCAAATGTTCTTCTCAAACGGAATCGTCGTATCCAGCCTA
CTCGCTATTGTCCTCAATGCCGTATTAAATCATAAAAAGAAATAAGAAAAAGAGGTGCGAGCCTCTTTTT
TGTGTGACAAAATAAAAACATCTACCTATTCATATACGCTAGTGTCATAGTCCTGAAAATCATCTGCATC
AAGAACAATTTCACAACTCTTATACTTTTCTCTTACAAGTCGTTCGGCTTCATCTGGATTTTCAGCCTCT
ATACTTACTAAACGTGATAAAGTTTCTGTAATTTCTACTGTATCGACCTGCAGACTGGCTGTGTATAAGG
GAGCCTGACATTTATATTCCCCAGAACATCAGGTTAATGGCGTTTTTGATGTCATTTTCGCGGTGGCTGA
GATCAGCCACTTCTTCCCCGATAACGGAGACCGGCACACTGGCCATATCGGTGGTCATCATGCGCCAGCT
TTCATCCCCGATATGCACCACCGGGTAAAGTTCACGGGAGACTTTATCTGACAGCAGACGTGCACTGGCC
AGGGGGATCACCATCCGTCGCCCGGGCGTGTCAATAATATCACTCTGTACATCCACAAACAGACGATAAC
GGCTCTCTCTTTTATAGGTGTAAACCTTAAACTGCATTTCACCAGCCCCTGTTCTCGTCAGCAAAAGAGC
CGTTCATTTCAATAAACCGGGCGACCTCAGCCATCCCTTCCTGATTTTCCGCTTTCCAGCGTTCGGCACG
CAGACGACGGGCTTCATTCTGCATGGTTGTGCTTACCAGACCGGAGATATTGACATCATATATGCCTTGA
GCAACTGATAGCTGTCGCTGTCAACTGTCACTGTAATACGCTGCTTCATAGCATACCTCTTTTTGACATA
CTTCGGGTATACATATCAGTATATATTCTTATACCGCAAAAATCAGCGCGCAAATACGCATACTGTTATC
TGGCTTTTAGTAAGCCGGATCCACGCGGCGTTTACGCCCCGCCCTGCCACTCATCGCAGTACTGTTGTAA
TTCATTAAGCATTCTGCCGACATGGAAGCCATCACAGACGGCATGATGAACCTGAATCGCCAGCGGCATC
AGCACCTTGTCGCCTTGCGTATAATATTTGCCCATGGTGAAAACGGGGGCGAAGAAGTTGTCCATATTGG
CCACGTTTAAATCAAAACTGGTGAAACTCACCCAGGGATTGGCTGAGACGAAAAACATATTCTCAATAAA
CCCTTTAGGGAAATAGGCCAGGTTTTCACCGTAACACGCCACATCTTGCGAATATATGTGTAGAAACTGC
CGGAAATCGTCGTGGTATTCACTCCAGAGCGATGAAAACGTTTCAGTTTGCTCATGGAAAACGGTGTAAC
AAGGGTGAACACTATCCCATATCACCAGCTCACCGTCTTTCATTGCCATACGGAATTCCGGATGAGCATT
CATCAGGCGGGCAAGAATGTGAATAAAGGCCGGATAAAACTTGTGCTTATTTTTCTTTACGGTCTTTAAA
AAGGCCGTAATATCCAGCTGAACGGTCTGGTTATAGGTACATTGAGCAACTGACTGAAATGCCTCAAAAT
GTTCTTTACGATGCCATTGGGATATATCAACGGTGGTATATCCAGTGATTTTTTTCTCCATTTTAGCTTC
CTTAGCTCCTGAAAATCTCGATAACTCAAAAAATACGCCCGGTAGTGATCTTATTTCATTATGGTGAAAG
TTGGAACCTCTTACGTGCCGATCAACGTCTCATTTTCGCCAAAAGTTGGCCCAGGGCTTCCCGGTATCAA
CAGGGACACCAGGATTTATTTATTCTGCGAAGTGATCTTCCGTCACAGGTATTTATTCGGCGCAAAGTGC
GTCGGGTGATGCTGCCAACTTAGTCGACTACAGGTCACTAATACCATCTAAGTAGTTGATTCATAGTGAC
TGGATATGTTGTGTTTTACAGTATTATGTAGTCTGTTTTTTATGCAAAATCTAATTTAATATATTGATAT
TTATATCATTTTACGTTTCTCGTTCAGCTTTCTTGTACAAAGTGGTCCTCGAGATCAAACGGGCGGCCGC
AGAACAAAAACTCATCTCAGAAGAGGATCTGAATGGGGCCGCATAGTCTAGAAGCTCGCTGATCAGCCTC
GACTGTGCCTTCTAGTTGCCAGCCATCTGTTGTTTGCCCCTCCCCCGTGCCTTCCTTGACCCTGGAAGGT
GCCACTCCCACTGTCCTTTCCTAATAAAATGAGGAAATTGCATCGCATTGTCTGAGTAGGTGTCATTCTA
TTCTGGGGGGTGGGGTGGGGCAGGACAGCAAGGGGGAGGATTGGGAAGACAATAGCAGGCATGCTGGGGA
TGGCCCGGGCTCTATGGCTTCTGAGGCGGAAAGAACCAGCTGGGGCTCTAGGGGGTATCCCC
[124 nt withheld, positions 3283-3406]
C
[72 nt withheld, positions 3408-3479]
TCCCCCAAAAAACTTGATTA
[49 nt withheld, positions 3500-3548]
CCTTTGACGTTGGAGTCCACGTTCTTT
[37 nt withheld, positions 3576-3612]
ACCCTATCTCGGTCTATTCTTTTGATTTATAAGGGATTTTGCCGATTTCGGCCTATTGGTTAAAAAATGA
GCTGATTTAACAAAAATTTAACGCGAATTAATTCTGTGGAATGTGTGTCAGTTAGGGTGTGGAAAGTCCC
CAGGCTCCCCAGCAGGCAGAAGTATGCAAAGCATGCATCTCAATTAGTCAGCAACCAGGTGTGGAAAGTC
CCCAGGCTCCCCAGCAGGCAGAAGTATGCAAAGCATGCATCTCAATTAGTCAGCAACCATAGTCCCGCCC
CTAACTCCGCCCATCCCGCCCCTAACTCCGCCCAGTTCCGCCCATTCTCCGCCCCTAGGCTGACTAATTT
TTTTTATTTATGCAGAGGCCGAGGCCGCCTCTGCCTCTGAGCTATTCCAGAAGTAGTGAGGAGGCTTTTT
TGGAGGCCTAGGCTTTTGCAAAAAGCTCCCCCCCCGGGAGGTCCACAATGGTTGAACAAGATGGATTGCA
CGCAGGTTCTCCGGCCGCTTGGGTGGAGAGGCTATTCGGCTATGACTGGGCACAACAGACAATCGGCTGC
TCTGATGCCGCCGTGTTCCGGCTGTCAGCGCAGGGGCGCCCGGTTCTTTTTGTCAAGACCGACCTGTCCG
GTGCCCTGAATGAACTCCAGGACGAGGCAGCGCGGCTATCGTGGCTGGCCACGACGGGCGTTCCTTGCGC
AGCTGTGCTCGACGTTGTCACTGAAGCGGGAAGGGACTGGCTGCTATTGGGCGAAGTGCCGGGGCAGGAT
CTCCTGTCATCTCACCTTGCTCCTGCCGAGAAAGTATCCATCATGGCTGATGCAATGCGGCGGCTGCATA
CGCTTGATCCGGCTACCTGCCCATTCGACCACCAAGCGAAACATCGCATCGAGCGAGCACGTACTCGGAT
GGAAGCCGGTCTTGTCGATCAGGATGATCTGGACGAAGAGCATCAGGGGCTCGCGCCAGCCGAACTGTTC
GCCAGGCTCAAGGCGCGTATGCCCGACGGCGAGGATCTCGTCGTGACTCATGGCGATGCCTGCTTGCCGA
ATATCATGGTGGAAAATGGCCGCTTTTCTGGATTCATCGACTGTGGCCGGCTGGGTGTGGCGGACCGCTA
TCAGGACATAGCGTTGGCTACCCGTGATATTGCTGAAGAGCTTGGCGGCGAATGGGCTGACCGCTTCCTC
GTGCTTTACGGTATCGCCGCTCCCGATTCGCAGCGCATCGCCTTCTATCGCCTTCTTGACGAGTTCTTCT
GAGCGGGACTCTGGGGTTCGAAATGACCGACCAAGCGACGCCCAACCTGCCATCACGAGATTTCGATTCC
ACCGCCGCCTTCTATGAAAGGTTGGGCTTCGGAATCGTTTTCCGGGACGCCGGCTGGATGATCCTCCAGC
GCGGGGATCTCATGCTGGAGTTCTTCGCCCACCCCAACTTGTTTATTGCAGCTTATAATGGTTACAAATA
AAGCAATAGCATCACAAATTTCACAAATAAAGCATTTTTTTCACTGCATTCTAGTTGTGGTTTGTCCAAA
CTCATCAATGTATCTTATCATGTCTGTATACCGTCGATCTTTCCGCTTCCTCGCTCACTGACTCGCTGCG
CTCGGTCGTTCGGCTGCGGCGAGCGGTATCAGCTCACTCAAAGGCGGTAATACGGTTATCCACAGAATCA
GGGGATAACGCAGGAAAGAACATGTGAGCAAAAGGCCAGCAAAAGGCCAGGAACCGTAAAAAGGCCGCGT
TGCTGGCGTTTTTCCATAGGCTCCGCCCCCCTGACGAGCATCACAAAAATCGACGCTCAAGTCAGAGGTG
GCGAAACCCGACAGGACTATAAAGATACCAGGCGTTTCCCCCTGGAAGCTCCCTCGTGCGCTCTCCTGTT
CCGACCCTGCCGCTTACCGGATACCTGTCCGCCTTTCTCCCTTCGGGAAGCGTGGCGCTTTCTCATAGCT
CACGCTGTAGGTATCTCAGTTCGGTGTAGGTCGTTCGCTCCAAGCTGGGCTGTATGCACGAACCCCCCGT
TCAGCCCGACCGCTGCGCCTTATCCGGTAACTATCGTCTTGAGTCCAACCCGGTAAGACACGACTTATCG
CCACTGGCAGCAGCCACTGGTAACAGGATTAGCAGAGCGAGGTATGTAGGCGGTGCTACAGAGTTCTTGA
AGTGGTGGCCTAACTACGGCTACACTAGAAGAACAGTATTTGGTATCTGCGCTCTGCTGAAGCCAGTTAC
CTTCGGAAAAAGAGTTGGTAGCTCTTGATCCGGCAAACAAACCACCGCTGGTAGCGGTGGTTTTTTTGTT
TGCAAGCAGCAGATTACGCGCAGAAAAAAAGGATCTCAAGAAGATCCTTTGATCTTTTCTACGGGGTCTG
ACGCTCAGTGGAACGAAAACTCACGTTAAGGGATTTTGGTCATGAGATTATCAAAAAGGATCTTCACCTA
GATCCTTTTAAATTAAAAATGAAGTTTTAAATCAATCTAAAGTATATATGAGTAAACTTGGTCTGACAGT
TACCAATGCTTAATCAGTGAGGCACCTATCTCAGCGATCTGTCTATTTCGTTCATCCATAGTTGCCTGAC
TCCCCGTCGTGTAGATAACTACGATACGGGAGGGCTTACCATCTGGCCCCAGTGCTGCAATGATACCGCG
AGACCCACGCTCACCGGCTCCAGATTTATCAGCAATAAACCAGCCAGCCGGAAGGGCCGAGCGCAGAAGT
GGTCCTGCAACTTTATCCGCCTCCATCCAGTCTATTAATTGTTGCCGGGAAGCTAGAGTAAGTAGTTCGC
CAGTTAATAGTTTGCGCAACGTTGTTGCCATTGCTACAGGCATCGTGGTGTCACGCTCGTCGTTTGGTAT
GGCTTCATTCAGCTCCGGTTCCCAACGATCAAGGCGAGTTACATGATCCCCCATGTTGTGCAAAAAAGCG
GTTAGCTCCTTCGGTCCTCCGATCGTTGTCAGAAGTAAGTTGGCCGCAGTGTTATCACTCATGGTTATGG
CAGCACTGCATAATTCTCTTACTGTCATGCCATCCGTAAGATGCTTTTCTGTGACTGGTGAGTACTCAAC
CAAGTCATTCTGAGAATAGTGTATGCGGCGACCGAGTTGCTCTTGCCCGGCGTCAATACGGGATAATACC
GCGCCACATAGCAGAACTTTAAAAGTGCTCATCATTGGAAAACGTTCTTCGGGGCGAAAACTCTCAAGGA
TCTTACCGCTGTTGAGATCCAGTTCGATGTAACCCACTCGGGCACCCAACTGATCTTCAGCATCTTTTAC
TTTCACCAGCGTTTCTGGGTGAGCAAAAACAGGAAGGCAAAATGCCGCAAAAAAGGGAATAAGGGCGACA
CGGAAATGTTGAATACTCATACTCTTCCTTTTTCAATATTATTGAAGCATTTATCAGGGTTATTGTCTCA
TGAGCGGATACATATTTGAATGTATTTAGAAAAATAAACAAATAGGGGTTCCGCGCACATTTCCCCGAAA
AGTGCCACCTGACGTCAGATCGACGGATCGGGAGATCG
