>Addgene plasmid #18702 | pEZYmyc | addgene partial sequence | sequence record 24580 | BGH-rev 5'-TAGAAGGCACAGTCGAGG-3'
GANNGATNGCGGCCCCATTCAGATCCTCTTCTGAGATGAGTTTTTGTTCTGCGGCCGCCCGTTTNNTCTT
GAGGACCACCTTTGCTACAAGAAAGCATGNGCTCNGAAATGCTCTATGNGTANATAAAGGATCATANATN
GGGAATATNTCATTGGGATCAANAGGACNNCGGACNANNAGCGTNCNCCTCANTGCTCCTCGACAGANTN
NTTCAANCANATCTATGNANTCATGGNCGGGTATGNANCTNCCCANGNACNNANNGNGANCNGGANATNC
ATNNNCCACNTTCNTGTGCNTGNCCGATGANNANAAAGACANTANATGGANTGNNNCNGATGTCNANACC
CNGNGTANNAGNTGCANTTTGGGCCNNATCNNNCAGGTATATNGCAGCCANTTAANTTNNNTCNNACGAN
GTCTTAAAAANAAAATCNTNNNGCTGCTAACNGACGGGGTNCCCGTNNCTCCCNNACCTGAGGACCNNCA
CCTGNNCCNCAGTGCNTNTGATCGNNNGGCCNACNNCNTTCTNGCNNGTCANCTTGGGCAACATGAAGCT
NANCNANCCTGCTTTTTTGTACGTANCTGGCATTATANNNAACNACTGNNCATCANNTTGTTGTNNNNNN
ACAGGTNGNCGATCANTCNCAATAGANTCTCNNNTGGGGTCCGAGNTCNTGACCGGNCGGCGTTTGCCNN
CCCNNNNGAGCNGGCCNCNTNNGGGNCNTCNCCTNCACTCNGGNNACGNNNACCNTNANNAAGGATAGCT
TGAGTNGGTTNTCCGATGGTNGCNCAGACAATCGCNCTCAGNCGNTGNCCGNGNTTCATTCAAGAC
