>Addgene plasmid #18702 | pEZYmyc | addgene partial sequence | sequence record 24581 | EBV-rev 5'-GTGGTTTGTCCAAACTCATC-3'
GNTNTGTCNGTNCCGTCGAATCTTTCCGCTTCCTCGCTCACTGACTCGCTGCGCTCGGTCGTTCGGCTGC
GGCGAGCGGTATCAGCTCACTCAAAGGCGGTAATACGGTTATCCACAGAATCAGGGGATAACGCAGGAAA
GAACATGTGAGCAAAAGGCCAGCAAAAGGCCAGGAACCGTAAAAAGGCCGCGTTGCTGGCGTTTTTCCAT
AGGCTCCGCCCCCCTGACGAGCATCACAAAAATCGACGCTCAAGTCAGAGGTGGCGAAACCCGACAGGAC
TATAAAGATACCAGGCGTTTCCCCCTGGAAGCTCCCTCGTGCGCTCTCCTGTTCCGACCCTGCCGCTTAC
CGGATACCTGTCCGCCTTTCTCCCTTCGGGAAGCGTGGCGCTTTCTCATAGCTCACGCTGTAGGTATCTC
AGTTCGGTGTAGGTCGTTCGCTCCAAGCTGGGCTGTATGCACGAACCCCCCGTTCAGCCCGACCGCTGCG
CCTTATCCGGTAACTATCGTCTTGAGTCCAACCCGGTAAGACACGACTTATCGCCACTGGCAGCAGCCAC
TGGTAACAGGATNNCAAAACGAGGTNTTTAGGNGGGGCTACANATTTTTGANGNGGGGNCTAACTACGGC
TACNTAAAAAAANATTTTTGGTNTNTGCCTTTGTTNAACCAGTTTCNTTCGAAAAAAAATTGGAANNNTT
GATCGGAAAAAAANCCCNGNGGAGGGGNGNTTTTTNTNGCACNCCCAATTTCCCCCAAAAAAANGTTNTA
AAAATTTTTTTTTTTCTGGGGGGGANCNTGGAAAAANCCNTGGGTGTNTGGGAANAAAAANNTNCCCCCC
T
